>Addgene plasmid #160988 | pGST-pol1-N1 | addgene full sequence | sequence record 318094 | Addgene NGS Result
AACGCCAGCAACGCGGCCTTTTTACGGTTCCTGGCCTTTTGCTGGCCTTTTGCTCACATGTTCTTTCCTG
CGTTATCCCCTGATTCTGTGGATAACCGTATTACCGCCTTTGAGTGAGCTGATACCGCTCGCCGCAGCCG
AACGACCGAGCGCAGCGAGTCAGTGAGCGAGGAAGCGGAAGAGCGCCTGATGCGGTATTTTCTCCTTACG
CATCTGTGCGGTATTTCACACCGCATAAATTCCGACACCATCGAATGGCGCAAAACCTTTCGCGGTATGG
CATGATAGCGCCCGGAAGAGAGTCAATTCAGGGTGGTGAATGTGAAACCAGTAACGTTATACGATGTCGC
AGAGTATGCCGGTGTCTCTTATCAGACCGTTTCCCGCGTGGTGAACCAGGCCAGCCACGTTTCTGCGAAA
ACGCGGGAAAAAGTGGAAGCGGCGATGGCGGAGCTGAATTACATTCCCAACCGCGTGGCACAACAACTGG
CGGGCAAACAGTCGTTGCTGATTGGCGTTGCCACCTCCAGTCTGGCCCTGCACGCGCCGTCGCAAATTGT
CGCGGCGATTAAATCTCGCGCCGATCAACTGGGTGCCAGCGTGGTGGTGTCGATGGTAGAACGAAGCGGC
GTCGAAGCCTGTAAAGCGGCGGTGCACAATCTTCTCGCGCAACGCGTCAGTGGGCTGATCATTAACTATC
CGCTGGATGACCAGGATGCCATTGCTGTGGAAGCTGCCTGCACTAATGTTCCGGCGTTATTTCTTGATGT
CTCTGACCAGACACCCATCAACAGTATTATTTTCTCCCATGAAGACGGTACGCGACTGGGCGTGGAGCAT
CTGGTCGCATTGGGTCACCAGCAAATCGCGCTGTTAGCGGGCCCATTAAGTTCTGTCTCGGCGCGTCTGC
GTCTGGCTGGCTGGCATAAATATCTCACTCGCAATCAAATTCAGCCGATAGCGGAACGGGAAGGCGACTG
GAGTGCCATGTCCGGTTTTCAACAAACCATGCAAATGCTGAATGAGGGCATCGTTCCCACTGCGATGCTG
GTTGCCAACGATCAGATGGCGCTGGGCGCAATGCGCGCCATTACCGAGTCCGGGCTGCGCGTTGGTGCGG
ATATCTCGGTAGTGGGATACGACGATACCGAAGACAGCTCATGTTATATCCCGCCGTTAACCACCATCAA
ACAGGATTTTCGCCTGCTGGGGCAAACCAGCGTGGACCGCTTGCTGCAACTCTCTCAGGGCCAGGCGGTG
AAGGGCAATCAGCTGTTGCCCGTCTCACTGGTGAAAAGAAAAACCACCCTGGCGCCCAATACGCAAACCG
CCTCTCCCCGCGCGTTGGCCGATTCATTAATGCAGCTGGCACGACAGGTTTCCCGACTGGAAAGCGGGCA
GTGAGCGCAACGCAATTAATGTAAGTTAGCTCACTCATTAGGCACCCCAGGCTTTACACTTTATGCTTCC
GGCTCGTATGTTGTGTGGAATTGTGAGCGGATAACAATTTCACACAGGAAACAGCTATGACCATGATTAC
GGATTCACTGGCCGTCGTTTTACAACGTCGTGACTGGGAAAACCCTGGCGTTACCCAACTTAATCGCCTT
GCAGCACATCCCCCTTTCGCCAGCTGGCGTAATAGCGAAGAGGCCCGCACCGATCGCCCTTCCCAACAGT
TGCGCAGCCTGAATGGCGAATGGCGCTTTGCCTGGTTTCCGGCACCAGAAGCGGTGCCGGAAAGCTGGCT
GGAGTGCGATCTTCCTGAGGCCGATACTGTCGTCGTCCCCTCAAACTGGCAGATGCACGGTTACGATGCG
CCCATCTACACCAACGTGACCTATCCCATTACGGTCAATCCGCCGTTTGTTCCCACGGAGAATCCGACGG
GTTGTTACTCGCTCACATTTAATGTTGATGAAAGCTGGCTACAGGAAGGCCAGACGCGAATTATTTTTGA
TGGCGTTGGAATTAGCTTATCGACTGCACGGTGCACCAATGCTTCTGGCGTCAGGCAGCCATCGGAAGCT
GTGGTATGGCTGTGCAGGTCGTAAATCACTGCATAATTCGTGTCGCTCAAGGCGCACTCCCGTTCTGGAT
AATGTTTTTTGCGCCGACATCATAACGGTTCTGGCAAATATTCTGAAATGAGCTGTTGACAATTAATCAT
CGGCTCGTATAATGTGTGGAATTGTGAGCGGATAACAATTTCACACAGGAAACAGTATTCATGTCCCCTA
TACTAGGTTATTGGAAAATTAAGGGCCTTGTGCAACCCACTCGACTTCTTTTGGAATATCTTGAAGAAAA
ATATGAAGAGCATTTGTATGAGCGCGATGAAGGTGATAAATGGCGAAACAAAAAGTTTGAATTGGGTTTG
GAGTTTCCCAATCTTCCTTATTATATTGATGGTGATGTTAAATTAACACAGTCTATGGCCATCATACGTT
ATATAGCTGACAAGCACAACATGTTGGGTGGTTGTCCAAAAGAGCGTGCAGAGATTTCAATGCTTGAAGG
AGCGGTTTTGGATATTAGATACGGTGTTTCGAGAATTGCATATAGTAAAGACTTTGAAACTCTCAAAGTT
GATTTTCTTAGCAAGCTACCTGAAATGCTGAAAATGTTCGAAGATCGTTTATGTCATAAAACATATTTAA
ATGGTGATCATGTAACCCATCCTGACTTCATGTTGTATGACGCTCTTGATGTTGTTTTATACATGGACCC
AATGTGCCTGGATGCGTTCCCAAAATTAGTTTGTTTTAAAAAACGTATTGAAGCTATCCCACAAATTGAT
AAGTACTTGAAATCCAGCAAGTATATAGCATGGCCTTTGCAGGGCTGGCAAGCCACGTTTGGTGGTGGCG
ACCATCCTCCAAAAATCGATACGACCGAAAACCTGTATTTTCAGGGCGCCATGGATCCCATGTCTTCTAA
AAGTGAAAAATTAGAAAAATTGAGAAAGCTGCAAGCCGCTCGAAATGGTACATCCATCGATGATTACGAA
GGTGACGAATCAGATGGTGACAGAATATACGACGAAATCGACGAAAAAGAATACAGGGCCAGAAAGCGCC
AGGAATTGCTGCATGACGATTTTGTTGTAGATGACGATGGTGTAGGCTACGTCGATCGTGGTGTCGAAGA
AGATTGGAGGGAAGTTGATAACAGTTCAAGTGATGAAGACACTGGAAACCTTGCTAGCAAGGATTCTAAA
AGGAAGAAGAATATAAAAAGGGAGAAAGACCACCAGATTTGAGGAATTCAAAGGCCTACGTCGACGAGCT
CAACTAGTGCGGCCGCTTTCGAATCTAGAGCCTGCAGTCTCGAGCGGCCGCATCGTGACTGACTGACGAT
CTGCCTCGCGCGTTTCGGTGATGACGGTGAAAACCTCTGACACATGCAGCTCCCGGAGACGGTCACAGCT
TGTCTGTAAGCGGATGCCGGGAGCAGACAAGCCCGTCAGGGCGCGTCAGCGGGTGTTGGCGGGTGTCGGG
GCGCAGCCATGACCCAGTCACGTAGCGATAGCGGAGTGTATAATTCTTGAAGACGAAAGGGCCTCGTGAT
ACGCCTATTTTTATAGGTTAATGTCATGATAATAATGGTTTCTTAGACGTCAGGTGGCACTTTTCGGGGA
AATGTGCGCGGAACCCCTATTTGTTTATTTTTCTAAATACATTCAAATATGTATCCGCTCATGAGACAAT
AACCCTGATAAATGCTTCAATAATATTGAAAAAGGAAGAGTATGAGTATTCAACATTTCCGTGTCGCCCT
TATTCCCTTTTTTGCGGCATTTTGCCTTCCTGTTTTTGCTCACCCAGAAACGCTGGTGAAAGTAAAAGAT
GCTGAAGATCAGTTGGGTGCACGAGTGGGTTACATCGAACTGGATCTCAACAGCGGTAAGATCCTTGAGA
GTTTTCGCCCCGAAGAACGTTTTCCAATGATGAGCACTTTTAAAGTTCTGCTATGTGGCGCGGTATTATC
CCGTGTTGACGCCGGGCAAGAGCAACTCGGTCGCCGCATACACTATTCTCAGAATGACTTGGTTGAGTAC
TCACCAGTCACAGAAAAGCATCTTACGGATGGCATGACAGTAAGAGAATTATGCAGTGCTGCCATAACCA
TGAGTGATAACACTGCGGCCAACTTACTTCTGACAACGATCGGAGGACCGAAGGAGCTAACCGCTTTTTT
GCACAACATGGGGGATCATGTAACTCGCCTTGATCGTTGGGAACCGGAGCTGAATGAAGCCATACCAAAC
GACGAGCGTGACACCACGATGCCTGCAGCAATGGCAACAACGTTGCGCAAACTATTAACTGGCGAACTAC
TTACTCTAGCTTCCCGGCAACAATTAATAGACTGGATGGAGGCGGATAAAGTTGCAGGACCACTTCTGCG
CTCGGCCCTTCCGGCTGGCTGGTTTATTGCTGATAAATCTGGAGCCGGTGAGCGTGGGTCTCGCGGTATC
ATTGCAGCACTGGGGCCAGATGGTAAGCCCTCCCGTATCGTAGTTATCTACACGACGGGGAGTCAGGCAA
CTATGGATGAACGAAATAGACAGATCGCTGAGATAGGTGCCTCACTGATTAAGCATTGGTAACTGTCAGA
CCAAGTTTACTCATATATACTTTAGATTGATTTAAAACTTCATTTTTAATTTAAAAGGATCTAGGTGAAG
ATCCTTTTTGATAATCTCATGACCAAAATCCCTTAACGTGAGTTTTCGTTCCACTGAGCGTCAGACCCCG
TAGAAAAGATCAAAGGATCTTCTTGAGATCCTTTTTTTCTGCGCGTAATCTGCTGCTTGCAAACAAAAAA
ACCACCGCTACCAGCGGTGGTTTGTTTGCCGGATCAAGAGCTACCAACTCTTTTTCCGAAGGTAACTGGC
TTCAGCAGAGCGCAGATACCAAATACTGTCCTTCTAGTGTAGCCGTAGTTAGGCCACCACTTCAAGAACT
CTGTAGCACCGCCTACATACCTCGCTCTGCTAATCCTGTTACCAGTGGCTGCTGCCAGTGGCGATAAGTC
GTGTCTTACCGGGTTGGACTCAAGACGATAGTTACCGGATAAGGCGCAGCGGTCGGGCTGAACGGGGGGT
TCGTGCACACAGCCCAGCTTGGAGCGAACGACCTACACCGAACTGAGATACCTACAGCGTGAGCTATGAG
AAAGCGCCACGCTTCCCGAAGGGAGAAAGGCGGACAGGTATCCGGTAAGCGGCAGGGTCGGAACAGGAGA
GCGCACGAGGGAGCTTCCAGGGGGAAACGCCTGGTATCTTTATAGTCCTGTCGGGTTTCGCCACCTCTGA
CTTGAGCGTCGATTTTTGTGATGCTCGTCAGGGGGGCGGAGCCTATGGAAA
Features (pLannotate 1.2.2; 19 found; start..end, strand, type, name):
     48..181     +  rep_origin     RSF ori (fragment): Plasmids containing the RSF 1030 origin of replication can be propagated in E. coli cells that contain additional plasmids with compatible origins.
    186..237     -  misc_feature   bom (fragment): basis of mobility region from pBR322
    244..321     +  promoter       lacI promoter: lacI
    322..1404    +  CDS            lacI: lac repressor; lacI; The lac repressor binds to the lac operator to inhibit transcription in E. coli. This inhibition can be relieved by adding lactose or isopropyl-β-D-thiogalactopyranoside (IPTG).
   1417..1438    +  protein_bind   CAP binding site: CAP binding activates transcription in the presence of cAMP. E. coli catabolite activator protein
   1453..1483    +  promoter       lac promoter: promoter for the E. coli lac operon
   1491..1507    +  protein_bind   lac operator: The lac repressor binds to the lac operator to inhibit transcription in E. coli. This inhibition can be relieved by adding lactose or isopropyl-β-D-thiogalactopyranoside (IPTG). lac repressor encoded by lacI
   1527..1700    +  CDS            lacZα: LacZα fragment of β-galactosidase; lacZ fragment
   1964..2080    -  CDS            yciV (fragment): RNAAM_ECOLI - Also known as trpH From Escherichia coli (strain K12).
   2156..2184    +  promoter       tac promoter: strong E. coli promoter; hybrid between the trp and lac UV5 promoters
   2192..2208    +  protein_bind   lac operator: The lac repressor binds to the lac operator to inhibit transcription in E. coli. This inhibition can be relieved by adding lactose or isopropyl-β-D-thiogalactopyranoside (IPTG). lac repressor encoded by lacI
   2231..2884    +  CDS            GST26_SCHJA: Experimental evidence at protein level: Swiss-Prot protein existence level 1. GST isoenzymes appear to play a central role in the parasite detoxification system. Other functions are also suspected including a role in increasing the solubility of haematin in the parasite gut. From Schistosoma japonicum (Blood fluke).
   2897..2917    +  CDS            TEV site: tobacco etch virus (TEV) protease recognition and cleavage site
   2930..3295    +  CDS            POL1 (fragment): DPOA_YEAST - Also known as CDC17. Experimental evidence at protein level: Swiss-Prot protein existence level 1. Catalytic component of DNA polymerase alpha, which in complex with DNA primase (DNA polymerase alpha:primase) constitutes a replicative polymerase (PubMed:10898792, PubMed:22119860, PubMed:31488849). POL1 has a role in promoting telomere replication during interaction with CDC13 (PubMed:10898792). From Saccharomyces cerevisiae (strain ATCC 204508 / S288c) (Baker's yeast).
   3361..3400    +  CDS            rop (fragment): Rop protein, which maintains plasmids at low copy number; rop
   3502..3542    +  misc_feature   bom (fragment): basis of mobility region from pBR322
   3647..3751    +  promoter       AmpR promoter: bla
   3752..4612    +  CDS            AmpR: β-lactamase; bla; confers resistance to ampicillin, carbenicillin, and related antibiotics
   4783..5371    +  rep_origin     ori: high-copy-number ColE1/pMB1/pBR322/pUC origin of replication
