[The description below was written by a language model from this plasmid's Addgene catalogue record and pLannotate feature annotations shown in this document.]
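Description:
pGST-pol1-N1 is a bacterial expression plasmid of about 5.4 kb, built on the pGST-parallel backbone, for producing a fragment of the Saccharomyces cerevisiae Pol1 protein in E. coli. Pol1 (also known as Cdc17) is the catalytic subunit of DNA polymerase alpha. The plasmid replicates from a high-copy ColE1/pMB1-type origin and is selected with ampicillin through the β-lactamase gene and its own promoter. Short fragments annotated as RSF ori, bom, rop, yciV and a lac promoter/lacZα segment appear to be backbone remnants with no evident role in expression.

The expression cassette is driven by the tac promoter, a strong trp/lac hybrid, followed by a lac operator. A lacI gene with its own promoter is carried on the same plasmid, so transcription is repressed until it is relieved by IPTG. The open reading frame begins with Schistosoma japonicum glutathione S-transferase. This is followed by a TEV protease recognition site and then the POL1 fragment, giving an N-terminally GST-tagged protein from which the tag can be cleaved after affinity purification on glutathione resin. The catalogue lists the insert as 330 bp, while the annotation maps a POL1 match of roughly 366 bp. The exact residue boundaries of the "N1" fragment and the cloning sites used are not stated.

The record gives the purpose only as expression of a Pol1 fragment. The associated publication concerns the interaction of DNA polymerase alpha with histones H3-H4 and the transfer of parental histones to lagging strands. A GST fusion of this kind suits recombinant protein purification and pull-down binding assays in that context.
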