Addgene plasmid #160988: pGST-pol1-N1
Purpose: Express a fragment of yeast pol1 protein
Depositing lab: Zhiguo Zhang. Depositing organization: Columbia University. Publication: DNA polymerase alpha interacts with H3-H4 and facilitates the transfer of parental histones to lagging strands. Li Z, Hua X, Serra-Cardona A, Xu X, Gan S, Zhou H, Yang WS, Chen CL, Xu RM, Zhang Z. Sci Adv. 2020 Aug 26;6(35):eabb5820. doi: 10.1126/sciadv.abb5820. eCollection 2020 Aug. PubMed 32923642.
Backbone
  Vector backbone: pGST-parallel
  Vector type: Bacterial Expression
Growth in bacteria
  Bacterial resistance: Ampicillin, 100 μg/mL
  Growth temperature: 37°C
  Growth strain: DH5alpha
  Copy number: High Copy
Gene/Insert
  Gene/Insert name: pol1
  Species: S. cerevisiae (budding yeast)
  Insert size (bp): 330
  Tag / fusion protein: GST (N terminal on backbone)
  Cloning method: Restriction Enzyme; 5′ cloning site Unknown (unknown if destroyed)
Terms and licenses: Academic/Nonprofit Terms; Industry Terms: Not Available to Industry
How to cite: pGST-pol1-N1 was a gift from Zhiguo Zhang (Addgene plasmid # 160988 ; http://n2t.net/addgene:160988 ; RRID:Addgene_160988)
