>Addgene plasmid #160988 | pGST-pol1-N1 | depositor partial sequence | sequence record 311896 | pGST-pol1-N1 sequence 1133 bps
CNNNNNNNNNNNNNCGTTTGGNGGTGGCGANCATCCTCCNAAAATCGATACGACCGAAAACCTGTATTTT
CAGGGCGCCATGGATCCGGGATCCCATGTCTTCTAAAAGTGAAAAATTAGAAAAATTGAGAAAGCTGCAA
GCCGCTCGAAATGGTACATCCATCGATGATTACGAAGGTGACGAATCAGATGGTGACAGAATATACGACG
AAATCGACGAAAAAGAATACAGGGCCAGAAAGCGCCAGGAATTGCTGCATGACGATTTTGTTGTAGATGA
CGATGGTGTAGGCTACGTCGATCGTGGTGTCGAAGAAGATTGGAGGGAAGTTGATAACAGTTCAAGTGAT
GAAGACACTGGAAACCTTGCTAGCAAGGATTCTAAAAGGAAGAAGAATATAAAAAGGGAGAAAGACCACC
AGATTTGAGGAATTCAAAGGCCTACGTCGACGAGCTCAACTAGTGCGGCCGCTTTCGAATCTAGAGCCTG
CAGTCTCGAGCGGCCGCATCGTGACTGACTGACGATCTGCCTCGCGCGTTTCGGTGATGACGGTGAAAAC
CTCTGACACATGCAGCTCCCGGAGACGGTCACAGCTTGTCTGTAAGCGGATGCCGGGAGCAGACAAGCCC
GTCAGGGCGCGTCAGCGGGTGTTGGCGGGTGTCGGGGCGCAGCCATGACCCAGTCACGTAGCGATAGCGG
AGTGTATAATTCTTGAAGACGAAAGGGCCTCGTGATACGCCTATTTTTATAGGTTAATGTCATGATAATA
ATGGTTTCTTAGACGTCAGGTGGCACTTTTCGGGGAAATGTGCGCGGAACCCCTATTTGTTTATTTTTCT
AAATACATTCAAATATGTATCCGCTCATGAGACAATAACCCTGATAAATGCTTCAATAATATTGAAAAAG
GAAGAGTATGAGTATTCAACATTTCCGTGTCGCCCTTATTCCCTTTTTTGCGGCATTTTGCCTTCCTGTT
TTTGCTCACCCAGAAACGCTGGTGAAAGTAAAAGATGCTGAAGATCAGTTGGTGCCCNNAAGTGGGTTAC
ATCGAACTGGATCTCAACAGCGGTAANNTCCTTGANNGTTTTNNCCCCNAAAAACGTTTTCCAATGATGA
GCACTTTTNAAGG
